>Addgene plasmid #233065 | pCDNA3.1-SP-ALFA-lk-HiBiT-lk-ADGRL3-L928A-M929A | addgene full sequence | sequence record 464575 | Addgene NGS Result
CTGCAGATATCCAGCACAGTGGCGGCCGCTCGAGTCTAGAGGGCCCGTTTAAACCCGCTGATCAGCCTCG
ACTGTGCCTTCTAGTTGCCAGCCATCTGTTGTTTGCCCCTCCCCCGTGCCTTCCTTGACCCTGGAAGGTG
CCACTCCCACTGTCCTTTCCTAATAAAATGAGGAAATTGCATCGCATTGTCTGAGTAGGTGTCATTCTAT
TCTGGGGGGTGGGGTGGGGCAGGACAGCAAGGGGGAGGATTGGGAAGACAATAGCAGGCATGCTGGGGAT
GCGGTGGGCTCTATGGCTTCTGAGGCGGAAAGAACCAGCTGGGGCTCTAGGGGGTATCCCC
[124 nt withheld, positions 342-465]
C
[91 nt withheld, positions 467-557]
A
[49 nt withheld, positions 559-607]
CCTTTGACGTTGGAGTCCACGTTCTTT
[37 nt withheld, positions 635-671]
ACCCTATCTCGGTCTATTCTTTTGATTTATAAGGGATTTTGCCGATTTCGGCCTATTGGTTAAAAAATGA
GCTGATTTAACAAAAATTTAACGCGAATTAATTCTGTGGAATGTGTGTCAGTTAGGGTGTGGAAAGTCCC
CAGGCTCCCCAGCAGGCAGAAGTATGCAAAGCATGCATCTCAATTAGTCAGCAACCAGGTGTGGAAAGTC
CCCAGGCTCCCCAGCAGGCAGAAGTATGCAAAGCATGCATCTCAATTAGTCAGCAACCATAGTCCCGCCC
CTAACTCCGCCCATCCCGCCCCTAACTCCGCCCAGTTCCGCCCATTCTCCGCCCCATGGCTGACTAATTT
TTTTTATTTATGCAGAGGCCGAGGCCGCCTCTGCCTCTGAGCTATTCCAGAAGTAGTGAGGAGGCTTTTT
TGGAGGCCTAGGCTTTTGCAAAAAGCTCCCGGGAGCTTGTATATCCATTTTCGGATCTGATCAAGAGACA
GGATGAGGATCGTTTCGCATGATTGAACAAGATGGATTGCACGCAGGTTCTCCGGCCGCTTGGGTGGAGA
GGCTATTCGGCTATGACTGGGCACAACAGACAATCGGCTGCTCTGATGCCGCCGTGTTCCGGCTGTCAGC
GCAGGGGCGCCCGGTTCTTTTTGTCAAGACCGACCTGTCCGGTGCCCTGAATGAACTGCAGGACGAGGCA
GCGCGGCTATCGTGGCTGGCCACGACGGGCGTTCCTTGCGCAGCTGTGCTCGACGTTGTCACTGAAGCGG
GAAGGGACTGGCTGCTATTGGGCGAAGTGCCGGGGCAGGATCTCCTGTCATCTCACCTTGCTCCTGCCGA
GAAAGTATCCATCATGGCTGATGCAATGCGGCGGCTGCATACGCTTGATCCGGCTACCTGCCCATTCGAC
CACCAAGCGAAACATCGCATCGAGCGAGCACGTACTCGGATGGAAGCCGGTCTTGTCGATCAGGATGATC
TGGACGAAGAGCATCAGGGGCTCGCGCCAGCCGAACTGTTCGCCAGGCTCAAGGCGCGCATGCCCGACGG
CGAGGATCTCGTCGTGACCCATGGCGATGCCTGCTTGCCGAATATCATGGTGGAAAATGGCCGCTTTTCT
GGATTCATCGACTGTGGCCGGCTGGGTGTGGCGGACCGCTATCAGGACATAGCGTTGGCTACCCGTGATA
TTGCTGAAGAGCTTGGCGGCGAATGGGCTGACCGCTTCCTCGTGCTTTACGGTATCGCCGCTCCCGATTC
GCAGCGCATCGCCTTCTATCGCCTTCTTGACGAGTTCTTCTGAGCGGGACTCTGGGGTTCGAAATGACCG
ACCAAGCGACGCCCAACCTGCCATCACGAGATTTCGATTCCACCGCCGCCTTCTATGAAAGGTTGGGCTT
CGGAATCGTTTTCCGGGACGCCGGCTGGATGATCCTCCAGCGCGGGGATCTCATGCTGGAGTTCTTCGCC
CACCCCAACTTGTTTATTGCAGCTTATAATGGTTACAAATAAAGCAATAGCATCACAAATTTCACAAATA
AAGCATTTTTTTCACTGCATTCTAGTTGTGGTTTGTCCAAACTCATCAATGTATCTTATCATGTCTGTAT
ACCGTCGACCTCTAGCTAGAGCTTGGCGTAATCATGGTCATAGCTGTTTCCTGTGTGAAATTGTTATCCG
CTCACAATTCCACACAACATACGAGCCGGAAGCATAAAGTGTAAAGCCTGGGGTGCCTAATGAGTGAGCT
AACTCACATTAATTGCGTTGCGCTCACTGCCCGCTTTCCAGTCGGGAAACCTGTCGTGCCAGCTGCATTA
ATGAATCGGCCAACGCGCGGGGAGAGGCGGTTTGCGTATTGGGCGCTCTTCCGCTTCCTCGCTCACTGAC
TCGCTGCGCTCGGTCGTTCGGCTGCGGCGAGCGGTATCAGCTCACTCAAAGGCGGTAATACGGTTATCCA
CAGAATCAGGGGATAACGCAGGAAAGAACATGTGAGCAAAAGGCCAGCAAAAGGCCAGGAACCGTAAAAA
GGCCGCGTTGCTGGCGTTTTTCCATAGGCTCCGCCCCCCTGACGAGCATCACAAAAATCGACGCTCAAGT
CAGAGGTGGCGAAACCCGACAGGACTATAAAGATACCAGGCGTTTCCCCCTGGAAGCTCCCTCGTGCGCT
CTCCTGTTCCGACCCTGCCGCTTACCGGATACCTGTCCGCCTTTCTCCCTTCGGGAAGCGTGGCGCTTTC
TCATAGCTCACGCTGTAGGTATCTCAGTTCGGTGTAGGTCGTTCGCTCCAAGCTGGGCTGTGTGCACGAA
CCCCCCGTTCAGCCCGACCGCTGCGCCTTATCCGGTAACTATCGTCTTGAGTCCAACCCGGTAAGACACG
ACTTATCGCCACTGGCAGCAGCCACTGGTAACAGGATTAGCAGAGCGAGGTATGTAGGCGGTGCTACAGA
GTTCTTGAAGTGGTGGCCTAACTACGGCTACACTAGAAGAACAGTATTTGGTATCTGCGCTCTGCTGAAG
CCAGTTACCTTCGGAAAAAGAGTTGGTAGCTCTTGATCCGGCAAACAAACCACCGCTGGTAGCGGTGGTT
TTTTTGTTTGCAAGCAGCAGATTACGCGCAGAAAAAAAGGATCTCAAGAAGATCCTTTGATCTTTTCTAC
GGGGTCTGACGCTCAGTGGAACGAAAACTCACGTTAAGGGATTTTGGTCATGAGATTATCAAAAAGGATC
TTCACCTAGATCCTTTTAAATTAAAAATGAAGTTTTAAATCAATCTAAAGTATATATGAGTAAACTTGGT
CTGACAGTTACCAATGCTTAATCAGTGAGGCACCTATCTCAGCGATCTGTCTATTTCGTTCATCCATAGT
TGCCTGACTCCCCGTCGTGTAGATAACTACGATACGGGAGGGCTTACCATCTGGCCCCAGTGCTGCAATG
ATACCGCGAGACCCACGCTCACCGGCTCCAGATTTATCAGCAATAAACCAGCCAGCCGGAAGGGCCGAGC
GCAGAAGTGGTCCTGCAACTTTATCCGCCTCCATCCAGTCTATTAATTGTTGCCGGGAAGCTAGAGTAAG
TAGTTCGCCAGTTAATAGTTTGCGCAACGTTGTTGCCATTGCTACAGGCATCGTGGTGTCACGCTCGTCG
TTTGGTATGGCTTCATTCAGCTCCGGTTCCCAACGATCAAGGCGAGTTACATGATCCCCCATGTTGTGCA
AAAAAGCGGTTAGCTCCTTCGGTCCTCCGATCGTTGTCAGAAGTAAGTTGGCCGCAGTGTTATCACTCAT
GGTTATGGCAGCACTGCATAATTCTCTTACTGTCATGCCATCCGTAAGATGCTTTTCTGTGACTGGTGAG
TACTCAACCAAGTCATTCTGAGAATAGTGTATGCGGCGACCGAGTTGCTCTTGCCCGGCGTCAATACGGG
ATAATACCGCGCCACATAGCAGAACTTTAAAAGTGCTCATCATTGGAAAACGTTCTTCGGGGCGAAAACT
CTCAAGGATCTTACCGCTGTTGAGATCCAGTTCGATGTAACCCACTCGTGCACCCAACTGATCTTCAGCA
TCTTTTACTTTCACCAGCGTTTCTGGGTGAGCAAAAACAGGAAGGCAAAATGCCGCAAAAAAGGGAATAA
GGGCGACACGGAAATGTTGAATACTCATACTCTTCCTTTTTCAATATTATTGAAGCATTTATCAGGGTTA
TTGTCTCATGAGCGGATACATATTTGAATGTATTTAGAAAAATAAACAAATAGGGGTTCCGCGCACATTT
CCCCGAAAAGTGCCACCTGACGTCGACGGATCGGGAGATCTCCCGATCCCCTATGGTGCACTCTCAGTAC
AATCTGCTCTGATGCCGCATAGTTAAGCCAGTATCTGCTCCCTGCTTGTGTGTTGGAGGTCGCTGAGTAG
TGCGCGAGCAAAATTTAAGCTACAACAAGGCAAGGCTTGACCGACAATTGCATGAAGAATCTGCTTAGGG
TTAGGCGTTTTGCGCTGCTTCGCGATGTACGGGCCAGATATACGCGTTGACATTGATTATTGACTAGTTA
TTAATAGTAATCAATTACGGGGTCATTAGTTCATAGCCCATATATGGAGTTCCGCGTTACATAACTTACG
GTAAATGGCCCGCCTGGCTGACCGCCCAACGACCCCCGCCCATTGACGTCAATAATGACGTATGTTCCCA
TAGTAACGCCAATAGGGACTTTCCATTGACGTCAATGGGTGGAGTATTTACGGTAAACTGCCCACTTGGC
AGTACATCAAGTGTATCATATGCCAAGTACGCCCCCTATTGACGTCAATGACGGTAAATGGCCCGCCTGG
CATTATGCCCAGTACATGACCTTATGGGACTTTCCTACTTGGCAGTACATCTACGTATTAGTCATCGCTA
TTACCATGGTGATGCGGTTTTGGCAGTACATCAATGGGCGTGGATAGCGGTTTGACTCACGGGGATTTCC
AAGTCTCCACCCCATTGACGTCAATGGGAGTTTGTTTTGGCACCAAAATCAACGGGACTTTCCAAAATGT
CGTAACAACTCCGCCCCATTGACGCAAATGGGCGGTAGGCGTGTACGGTGGGAGGTCTATATAAGCAGAG
CTCTCTGGCTAACTAGAGAACCCACTGCTTACTGGCTTATCGAAATTAATACGACTCACTATAGGGAGAC
CCAAGCTGGCTAGCGTTTAAACTTAGCCATGTGGCCACCACAGCTACTCATCCTCACGATGCTTTTAGCA
CCTGTAGTTCATGGTCCAAGCAGACTGGAGGAGGAGCTGAGAAGAAGACTGACCGAGCCAGGCAGCAGCG
GCGTGAGCGGCTGGCGGCTGTTCAAGAAGATTAGCGGCAGCAGCGGCGGCAAGCACAATGAGAGACATCC
AGCCCTCGCTGCTCCACTGCGACACGCTGAGCGCAGCCCAGGAGGCGCTCTCCCTCCCAGACATCTCCTT
CAGCAGCCAGCGGCAGAGCGCTCAACGGCTCATCGAGGACAGGGGCCACGCGGAGCTGCCAGAGGAGTCC
GTGGACCAGGTGCCCCAGGAGCACAGATTGCAGCCCAAGCTTTCAGCCGCGCCCCAATTCCCATGGCAGT
GGTCCGCAGAGAGCTCTCCTGTGAGAGCTACCCCATTGAGCTCCGTTGTCCGGGCACAGACGTCATCATG
ATCGAGAGCGCCAACTACGGGAGGACCGATGACAAGATCTGTGACTCGGACCCTGCTCAGATGGAGAACA
TTCGGTGTTATCTGCCAGATGCCTATAAGATTATGTCTCAAAGATGCAATAACAGAACCCAGTGTGCAGT
GGTGGCAGGTCCTGATGTATTTCCAGACCCATGTCCGGGAACATATAAATACCTTGAAGTGCAGTATGAA
TGTGTCCCTTATAAAGTGGAACAAAAAGTTTTTCTTTGTCCTGGACTGCTAAAAGGAGTGTACCAGAGTG
AACACTTGTTTGAATCTGACCACCAATCTGGGGCATGGTGCAAGGACCCTCTACAGGCTTCTGACAAGAT
TTACTATATGCCCTGGACTCCCTACAGAACTGACACCCTGACAGAGTATTCGTCCAAAGATGACTTCATT
GCTGGAAGGCCAACAACTACCTACAAGCTCCCTCACAGAGTGGATGGCACTGGATTTGTAGTATACGATG
GTGCCCTCTTCTTCAACAAGGAGCGGACAAGGAACATTGTAAAGTTTGATTTGAGGACTAGGATAAAGAG
TGGAGAGGCAATCATAGCAAATGCTAATTACCATGACACCTCCCCATACCGATGGGGTGGCAAGTCCGAC
ATAGACTTGGCAGTGGATGAAAATGGATTATGGGTAATCTATGCAACAGAACAGAACAATGGCAAGATTG
TCATTAGCCAGTTGAACCCTTACACCCTACGGATTGAGGGGACATGGGACACTGCCTATGATAAAAGGTC
AGCTTCCAATGCATTCATGATTTGTGGGATTCTGTATGTGGTCAAATCTGTATATGAGGATGATGACAAC
GAGGCCACCGGTAATAAGATTGACTACATTTACAACACTGACCAAAGCAAGGATAGCTTGGTGGATGTAC
CCTTTCCCAACTCTTACCAGTACATAGCAGCTGTGGATTACAATCCCAGGGACAATCTGCTCTATGTGTG
GAATAACTACCACGTTGTGAAATACTCTTTGGACTTCGGGCCTCTGGATAGTAGATCAGGGCCGGTACAT
CATGGACAAGTCTCCTACATCTCTCCACCAATTCACCTCGACTCTGAACTAGAAAGGCCCCCTGTCAGAG
GGATTTCTACCACAGGATCCCTGGGTATGGGAAGCACGACCACCAGCACCACCCTCCGGACCACAACCTG
GAACATAGGCAGGAGTACCACCGCATCCTTGCCGGGCAGAAGAAACCGCAGTACCAGCACGCCATCCCCC
GCGGTAGAGGTGCTGGATGACGTCACCACACACCTGCCCTCGGCAGCCTCCCAAATCCCAGCTATGGAAG
AGAGCTGCGAGGCTGTGGAAGCCCGAGAAATCATGTGGTTTAAGACCAGACAGGGGCAGGTAGCAAAGCA
GCCATGCCCAGCAGGAACCATAGGTGTATCAACTTACCTATGTCTTGCTCCTGATGGAATATGGGACCCC
CAAGGACCAGATCTCAGCAACTGCTCTTCTCCTTGGGTCAATCACATAACACAGAAGCTGAAATCCGGAG
AAACAGCTGCCAATATTGCCAGAGAGCTAGCAGAACAGACAAGAAATCACTTGAACGCTGGGGACATCAC
CTACTCTGTCCGTGCCATGGACCAGCTGGTTGGCCTCTTGGATGTCCAGCTCAGGAATTTGACACCAGGG
GGAAAAGACAGCGCAGCCCGCAGCTTGAACAAGCTTCAGAAAAGAGAGCGCTCTTGCAGAGCCTATGTCC
AGGCGATGGTGGAGACAGTTAACAACCTCCTTCAGCCACAAGCTTTGAATGCCTGGAGAGACCTGACGAC
AAGTGATCAACTGCGTGCGGCCACCATGTTGCTTGACACTGTGGAGGAGAGCGCTTTCGTGTTAGCTGAT
AACCTTTTGAAGACCGACATTGTCAGGGAGAATACAGACAATATTCAGTTAGAAGTTGCAAGACTGAGCA
CGGAAGGAAACCTAGAAGATCTAAAATTCCCAGAGAACATGGGCCACGGAAGTACCATCCAGCTCTCAGC
AAACACATTAAAGCAAAATGGCCGGAATGGAGAGATTAGAGTGGCTTTTGTCCTGTATAATAACCTGGGT
CCTTATTTGTCTACGGAGAATGCCAGTATGAAGTTGGGCACAGAAGCTATGTCCACAAATCACTCGGTTA
TCGTCAATTCCCCTGTTATTACAGCAGCAATAAATAAGGAATTCAGTAATAAAGTGTATTTGGCTGATCC
TGTGGTATTTACTGTTAAACACATCAAGCAGTCAGAAGAAAATTTCAACCCTAACTGTTCATTTTGGAGC
TATTCCAAGCGCACAATGACAGGTTATTGGTCAACACAAGGCTGTCGACTCCTGACAACCAACAAGACAC
ATACTACATGCTCCTGTAACCACCTCACCAACTTTGCAGTAGCGGCGGCACATGTGGAAGTTAAGCACAG
CGATGCAGTCCACGATCTTCTTCTGGATGTGATCACGTGGGTTGGCATCTTGCTGTCCCTTGTCTGTCTC
CTGATTTGCATCTTCACATTCTGCTTCTTCCGGGGACTCCAGAGTGACCGCAACACCATTCACAAGAACC
TCTGCATCAGCCTGTTCGTGGCAGAACTGCTCTTCCTGATTGGAATCAACAGAACCGACCAACCAATTGC
CTGTGCAGTGTTCGCGGCTCTTTTGCATTTCTTCTTCTTGGCGGCCTTCACCTGGATGTTTCTAGAAGGG
GTGCAGCTGTATATCATGCTGGTGGAGGTCTTTGAGAGCGAGCATTCCCGTAGGAAGTACTTTTATCTGG
TCGGCTATGGGATGCCCGCGCTCATCGTGGCCGTTTCTGCGGCCGTCGACTACAGGAGCTACGGAACAGA
CAAAGTATGTTGGCTTCGCCTTGACACCTACTTCATTTGGAGTTTTATAGGACCGGCGACCTTGATAATT
ATGCTGAATGTCATCTTCCTTGGGATTGCTTTATACAAAATGTTTCACCATACTGCCATACTGAAACCTG
AATCAGGCTGTCTTGACAATATCAACTATGAGGATAACAGACCCTTCATCAAGTCATGGGTTATAGGTGC
AATAGCTCTGCTCTGCCTGTTAGGATTGACCTGGGCCTTTGGACTCATGTATATTAATGAAAGCACAGTC
ATCATGGCGTATCTCTTCACCATTTTCAATTCTCTACAGGGAATGTTTATATTCATTTTCCACTGTGTTC
TACAGAAGAAGGTACGGAAAGAGTATGGGAAATGCCTCCGCACGCATTGCTGTAGTGGGAAAAGCACGGA
GAGTTCGATTGGCTCAGGGAAAACATCTGGTTCTCGAACTCCAGGACGGTACTCCACAGGCTCGCAGAGC
CGGATTCGGAGAATGTGGAATGACACTGTCCGAAAGCAGTCAGAGTCGTCCTTCATCACCGGAGACATAA
ACAGCTCAGCATCGCTCAACAGAGAGCCCTACAGAGAGACAAAGGGGCTTCTGAACAATGCCAGGGATAC
AAGTGTCATGGATACTCTACCACTGAATGGTAACCATGGCAACAGTTACAGCATTGCTGGCGGCGAATAC
CTGAGCAACTGTGTGCAAATTATAGACCGTGGCTATAACCACAACGAGACCGCCCTAGAGAAAAAGATCC
TAAAGGAACTCACTTCCAACTATATCCCTTCATACCTGAACAACCACGAGCGCTCCAGCGAACAGAACCG
GAATATGATGAACAAACTGGTGAACAACTTAGGCAGCGGGAGTGAAGATGACGCCATCGTCCTGGATGAC
GCCGCGTCCTTTAACCACGAGGAGAGTCTGGGCCTGGAACTCATTCACGAGGAATCCGATGCTCCCTTGC
TGCCCCCGAGGGTTTACTCCACGGATAACCACCAGCCACACCATTACAGCAGGAGGCGGTTCCCCCAGGA
CCACAGCGAGAGCTTCTTCCCTCTGCTAACCGACGAGCACACAGAAGACCTGCAGTCACCGCACAGGGAC
TCTCTGTACACCAGCATGCCAGCCCTGGCCGGCGTGCCCGCTGCAGACAGTGTGACCACCAGCACCCAGA
CCGAAGCCGCAGCGGCCAAGGGTGGTGACGCCGAAGATGTTTACTACAAAAGCATGCCAAACCTGGGCTC
CAGAAACCACGTGCACCCGCTGCACGCCTACTACCAGCTGGGGCGCGGCAGCAGCGACGGATTCATAGTT
CCTCCTAACAAAGATGGGGCCTCTCCGGAGGGGACTTCCAAAGGACCCGCGCACTTGGTCACTAGTCTAT
AA
Features (pLannotate 1.2.2; 20 found; start..end, strand, type, name):
     72..296     +  polyA_signal   bGH poly(A) signal: bovine growth hormone polyadenylation signal
    300..321     +  promoter       SV40 promoter (fragment): SV40 enhancer and early promoter
    342..770     +  rep_origin     f1 ori (sequence partly withheld): f1 bacteriophage origin of replication; arrow indicates direction of (+) strand synthesis
    784..1113    +  promoter       SV40 promoter: SV40 enhancer and early promoter
   1180..1971    +  CDS            neo: KKA2_KLEPN - Also known as kan, nptII. Experimental evidence at protein level: Swiss-Prot protein existence level 1. Resistance to kanamycin, neomycin, paromomycin, ribostamycin, butirosin and gentamicin B. From Klebsiella pneumoniae.
   1995..2153    +  CDS            ble (fragment): BLE_KLEPN - Experimental evidence at protein level: Swiss-Prot protein existence level 1. Binding protein with a strong affinity to the bleomycin family of antibiotics. Binds to CL990; an antimitotic-antibiotic compound. From Klebsiella pneumoniae.
   2148..2269    +  polyA_signal   SV40 poly(A) signal: SV40 polyadenylation signal
   2342..2358    -  protein_bind   lac operator: The lac repressor binds to the lac operator to inhibit transcription in E. coli. This inhibition can be relieved by adding lactose or isopropyl-β-D-thiogalactopyranoside (IPTG). lac repressor encoded by lacI
   2366..2396    -  promoter       lac promoter: promoter for the E. coli lac operon
   2411..2432    -  protein_bind   CAP binding site: CAP binding activates transcription in the presence of cAMP. E. coli catabolite activator protein
   2445..2537    -  CDS            lacI (fragment): lac repressor; lacI; The lac repressor binds to the lac operator to inhibit transcription in E. coli. This inhibition can be relieved by adding lactose or isopropyl-β-D-thiogalactopyranoside (IPTG).
   2720..3308    -  rep_origin     ori: high-copy-number ColE1/pMB1/pBR322/pUC origin of replication
   3479..4339    -  CDS            AmpR: β-lactamase; bla; confers resistance to ampicillin, carbenicillin, and related antibiotics
   4340..4444    -  promoter       AmpR promoter: bla
   4503..4555    -  misc_feature   bom (fragment): basis of mobility region from pBR322
   4710..5089    +  enhancer       CMV enhancer: human cytomegalovirus immediate early enhancer
   5090..5293    +  promoter       CMV promoter: human cytomegalovirus (CMV) immediate early promoter
   5289..5322    +  LTR            5' LTR (truncated) (fragment): truncated 5' long terminal repeat (LTR) from HIV-1
   5338..5356    +  promoter       T7 promoter: promoter for bacteriophage T7 RNA polymerase
   5390..10120   +  CDS            Adgrl3: AGRL3_MOUSE - Also known as Kiaa0768 From Mus musculus (Mouse).
