[The description below was written by a language model from this plasmid's Addgene catalogue record and pLannotate feature annotations shown in this document.]
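Description:
pCDNA3.1-SP-ALFA-lk-HiBiT-lk-ADGRL3-L928A-M929A is a mammalian expression plasmid of about 10.1 kb, built on the pcDNA3.1 backbone by Gibson cloning. It encodes a mutant form of mouse ADGRL3 (latrophilin-3, LPHN3), an adhesion G protein-coupled receptor. In bacteria it is maintained through a high-copy ColE1/pUC-type origin and selected with ampicillin via the β-lactamase gene. An f1 origin is also present. For mammalian cells the backbone carries a neomycin/kanamycin phosphotransferase gene driven by the SV40 early promoter and ended by the SV40 poly(A) signal, which would permit G418 selection of stable lines. The depositor notes that a recombination-reducing bacterial strain may help if propagation is problematic, suggesting the large insert can be unstable.

The receptor coding sequence lies downstream of the human CMV immediate-early enhancer and promoter and is followed by the bovine growth hormone polyadenylation signal. A T7 promoter sits just upstream of the open reading frame. The short HIV-1 LTR, ble, lacI and bom fragments in the automated annotation are probably residual backbone matches rather than functional elements. The endogenous ADGRL3 signal peptide is retained at the N terminus, followed by an ALFA epitope tag, a linker, a HiBiT tag and a second linker before the mature receptor. This places both tags on the extracellular N-terminal fragment, where ALFA allows nanobody-based detection or capture and HiBiT allows luminescent complementation assays.

The L928A and M929A substitutions disable the tethered agonist. The construct therefore serves as a tethered-agonist-dead comparator in studies of how N-terminal fragment shedding contributes to ADGRL3 signalling.
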