Addgene plasmid #233065: pCDNA3.1-SP-ALFA-lk-HiBiT-lk-ADGRL3-L928A-M929A
Purpose: Expresses tethered-agonist dead mouse ADGRL3-L928A-M929A (UniProt Q80TS3-3). An N-terminal AFLA-tag (SRLEEELRRRLTE) and HiBiT tag (VSGWRLFKKIS) follow the endogenous ADGRL3 signal peptide.
Depositing lab: Jonathan Javitch. Depositing organization: Columbia University. Publication: N-terminal fragment shedding contributes to signaling of the full-length adhesion receptor ADGRL3. Perry-Hauser NA, Du Rand JR, Lee KH, Shi L, Javitch JA. J Biol Chem. 2025 Jan 9:108174. doi: 10.1016/j.jbc.2025.108174. PubMed 39798870.
Backbone
  Vector backbone: pCDNA3.1
  Backbone size w/o insert (bp): 5248
  Total vector size (bp): 10120
  Vector type: Mammalian Expression
Growth in bacteria
  Bacterial resistance: Ampicillin, 100 μg/mL
  Growth temperature: 30°C
  Growth strain: DH5alpha
  Copy number: Unknown
Gene/Insert
  Gene/Insert name: ADGRL3 (alt names: LPHN3; Latrophilin-3)
  Species: M. musculus (mouse)
  Insert size (bp): 4572
  Mutation: Leucine 928 to Alanine; Methionine 929 to Alanine
  Entrez Gene: Adgrl3 (a.k.a. 5430402I23Rik, CIRL-3, D130075K09Rik, Gm1379, LEC3, Lphn3, mKIAA0768)
  Tag / fusion protein: ALFA (N terminal on insert); HiBiT (N terminal on insert)
  Cloning method: Gibson Cloning
  Sequencing primers: 5′ CMVf; 3′ BGHrev
Terms and licenses: Academic/Nonprofit Terms; Industry Terms: Not Available to Industry
Depositor comments: Depositor recommends using NEB Stable cells if experiencing issues with DH5 alpha.
How to cite: pCDNA3.1-SP-ALFA-lk-HiBiT-lk-ADGRL3-L928A-M929A was a gift from Jonathan Javitch (Addgene plasmid # 233065 ; http://n2t.net/addgene:233065 ; RRID:Addgene_233065)
